Addgene plasmid #61866: pInducer21 Flag-Sesn3
Purpose: Dox inducible lentivirial expression of Flag-Sesn3 (mouse)
Depositing lab: Ming Li. Depositing organization: Memorial Sloan-Kettering Cancer Center. Publication: Sestrins function as guanine nucleotide dissociation inhibitors for Rag GTPases to control mTORC1 signaling. Peng M, Yin N, Li MO. Cell. 2014 Sep 25;159(1):122-33. doi: 10.1016/j.cell.2014.08.038. PubMed 25259925.
Backbone
  Vector backbone: pInducer21
  Backbone size w/o insert (bp): 13000
  Total vector size (bp): 14479
  Vector type: Mammalian Expression
  Selectable markers: EGFP
Growth in bacteria
  Bacterial resistance: Ampicillin, 100 μg/mL
  Growth temperature: 37°C
  Growth strain: Stbl3
  Copy number: High Copy
Gene/Insert
  Gene/Insert name: Sesn3
  Species: M. musculus (mouse)
  Insert size (bp): 1479
  Mutation: none
  Entrez Gene: Sesn3 (a.k.a. 5630400E15Rik, BC003348, SEST3)
  Tag / fusion protein: Flag (N terminal on insert)
  Cloning method: Gateway Cloning
  Sequencing primers: 5′ pInducer20 5 Primer: aagtgaaagtcgagctcggta
Terms and licenses: Academic/Nonprofit Terms; Industry Terms: Not Available to Industry
How to cite: pInducer21 Flag-Sesn3 was a gift from Ming Li (Addgene plasmid # 61866 ; http://n2t.net/addgene:61866 ; RRID:Addgene_61866)
