[The description below was written by a language model from this plasmid's Addgene catalogue record.]
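Description:
pInducer21 Flag-Sesn3 is a lentiviral mammalian expression plasmid for doxycycline-inducible expression of mouse Sestrin 3 (Sesn3). It is built on the pInducer21 backbone of about 13 kb. The 1,479 bp unmutated Sesn3 coding sequence was introduced by Gateway recombination, giving a total size of roughly 14.5 kb. The insert carries an N-terminal Flag epitope, so the expressed protein can be detected or immunoprecipitated with anti-Flag reagents. In bacteria the plasmid is maintained as a high-copy construct under ampicillin selection. The recorded host is Stbl3, a recombination-deficient strain commonly chosen to keep the repeated long terminal repeats of lentiviral vectors stable.

No feature table accompanies the record, so the specific promoters and regulatory elements are not itemised. The stated purpose indicates a tetracycline-type system in which transcription of Flag-Sesn3 is switched on by adding doxycycline. EGFP is listed as the selectable marker in mammalian cells, meaning that transduced cells are identified or sorted by green fluorescence rather than by drug resistance. Delivery as packaged lentivirus allows stable integration into a broad range of dividing and non-dividing cells, after which Sesn3 levels can be controlled in time and dose by the inducer.

The construct comes from work examining Sestrins as regulators of Rag GTPases and mTORC1 signalling. It suits experiments that need controlled Sesn3 overexpression, for example to follow effects on mTORC1 activity or to recover Sesn3-associated protein complexes through the Flag tag.
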