>Addgene plasmid #61866 | pInducer21 Flag-Sesn3 | addgene partial sequence | sequence record 102386 | LNCX 5'-AGCTCGTTTAGTGAACCGTCAGATC-3'
GACCTCCATAGAAGACACCGGGACCGAATCCAGCCTCCGCGGCCCCGAACTAGTCCAGTGTGGTGGAATT
CTGCAGATATCAACAAGTTTGTACAAAAAAGCAGGCTACCATGGACTACAAAGACGATGACGACAAGATG
AACCGCGGTGGCAGCAGCGCGTCGGCCTCGGCCAACTACCTGCTCTGCACCAACTGCCGGAAAGTGCTGC
GGAAGGACAAAAGAATCCGAGTGTCTCAACCCCTGACAAGAGGACCAAGTGCCTTTATTCCAGAGAAGGA
AGTTGTCCAAGCAAATACGGCGGATGAACGAACAAACTTTCTTGTGGAAGAGTACTCTACATCCGGTCGC
CTGGACAACATCACACAGGTGATGAGCTTGCACACTCAGTACCTGGAATCTTTCTTGCGGAGCCAGTTCT
ACATGCTGCGTATGGACGGCCCCCTTCCCCTCCCAGACAGGCACTACATTGCCATCATGGCTGCAGCCAG
ACACCAGTGTTCCTACCTAATAAACATGCATGTGGATGAATTTTTAAAGACTGGAGGGATCGCTGAGTGG
CTGAATGGCTTGGAATATGTACCACAAAGACTGAGAAATCTTAATGAAATTAAC
