>Addgene plasmid #61866 | pInducer21 Flag-Sesn3 | addgene partial sequence | sequence record 102387 | pPHAGE-3 5'-GCT CCA GAC TGC CTT GGG AAA AGC-3'
TCATTACTAAGCGTAGTCTGGGACGTCGTATGGGTATTCGAACCGCGGGCCCTCTAGACTCGAGCGGCCG
CCACTGTGCTGGATATCAACCACTTTGTACAAGAAAGCTGGGTTCAGGTCAGATGCCGAGTTATGGCTCG
CAGAGCATAAAGCAGCTCGGCCTGCATCCGTGCTTCCATCAGAAGCAGATTCACGTGGACCTTCTCTGAG
TGAGTGAACTGGCGCCAGTAGCTGTCATACATGCGCTTCGTGGTTCTCTCAGGGTAGCAGGTCACTGTCT
TGATGTAAACCTTCAGGCTCCGTTCAAGTAACTGGTTAACTTCTCCATAGTCATAGTCATCATACCTGAT
TCCAAACATACAGTGAACATAGTTAAACAAAGCTCTGCGCAGTGTGGTCGTGTCAACATCCTCATGGGTG
GCCATTGTGTTGTAGGTGAGATTGTAGACCATTCGAAACTTCTCATCCAGGAGATGTCCAATGTCAGAGT
AAAGCCTGTTCACCAGTGAGAACCCATGGTTTTCCCAGGTGTAGTCCTGGGCTCGGAATGTTGGCAAATG
TTCTTCTCCTCGCCTGGCAAAGTCTTCGTACCCAAAGCTTGGGTCTTCAATGTATCGAGAGACATCGGCT
GTTACAATCACATCATCTTC
